>Addgene plasmid #230173 | AiP11274 - scAAV-AiE0017m-minBG-SYFP2-WPRE3-BGHpA (Alias: CN1274) | addgene full sequence | sequence record 473481 | Addgene NGS Result
AAAGCTTCCCGGGGGGATCTGGGCCACTCCCTCTCTGCGCGCTCGCTCGCTCACTGAGGCCGCCCGGGCA
AAGCCCGGGCGGCCTCAGTGAGCGAGCGAGCGCGCAGAGAGGGAGTGGCCAACTCCATCACTAGGGGTTC
CTGGAGGGGTGGAGTCGTGACCTAGGACGCGTTGTGTGTGGTCTTAGGGACAGGGGGTGGCTGGCAGGCA
GGCAGTGGCGGGAGGCACAGCTGTGCAGGAGGACGGACTGCTGGCATCAGCAAGCGCCCCTCCTCCCCCC
CACACTAAACAATCACGGCACAAATATGCAAATGGTATAATTACTGTTATTTGTTTTGCTGATATAAGTG
TTTGAAATGCAAATGTCAACTCTGGGCGCTGTTGGTTTTTCCCACCCCTCTCTCCCGGACATTTGCAAGT
CGATCAGTGAGCCCTCATCCTGGGAACACTAGGGGTGCCTCCTTCTGACAGACTTGGAGCGAGCTCGGGC
TGGGCATAAAAGTCAGGGCAGAGCCATCTATTGCTTACATTTGCTTCTGGGATCCAGATCTTTCGAAGCT
AGCGCTACCGGTCGCCACCATGGTGAGCAAGGGCGAGGAGCTGTTCACCGGGGTGGTGCCCATCCTGGTC
GAGCTGGACGGCGACGTAAACGGCCACAAGTTCAGCGTGTCCGGCGAGGGCGAGGGCGATGCCACCTACG
GCAAGCTGACCCTGAAGCTGATCTGCACCACCGGCAAGCTGCCCGTGCCCTGGCCCACCCTCGTGACCAC
CCTGGGCTACGGCGTGCAGTGCTTCGCCCGCTACCCCGACCACATGAAGCAGCACGACTTCTTCAAGTCC
GCCATGCCCGAAGGCTACGTCCAGGAGCGCACCATCTTCTTCAAGGACGACGGCAACTACAAGACCCGCG
CCGAGGTGAAGTTCGAGGGCGACACCCTGGTGAACCGCATCGAGCTGAAGGGCATCGACTTCAAGGAGGA
CGGCAACATCCTGGGGCACAAGCTGGAGTACAACTACAACAGCCACAACGTCTATATCACCGCCGACAAG
CAGAAGAACGGCATCAAGGCCAACTTCAAGATCCGCCACAACATCGAGGACGGCGGCGTGCAGCTCGCCG
ACCACTACCAGCAGAACACCCCCATCGGCGACGGCCCCGTGCTGCTGCCCGACAACCACTACCTGAGCTA
CCAGTCCAAGCTGAGCAAAGACCCCAACGAGAAGCGCGATCACATGGTCCTGCTGGAGTTCGTGACCGCC
GCCGGGATCACTCTCGGCATGGACGAGCTGTACAAGTAAGTCGACGGCGCGCCGCGGCCGCGAATTCGAT
ATCATAATCAACCTCTGGATTACAAAATTTGTGAAAGATTGACTGGTATTCTTAACTATGTTGCTCCTTT
TACGCTATGTGGATACGCTGCTTTAATGCCTTTGTATCATGCTATTGCTTCCCGTATGGCTTTCATTTTC
TCCTCCTTGTATAAATCCTGGTTAGTTCTTGCCACGGCGGAACTCATCGCCGCCTGCCTTGCCCGCTGCT
GGACAGGGGCTCGGCTGTTGGGCACTGACAATTCCGTGGCTCGAGCGACTGTGCCTTCTAGTTGCCAGCC
ATCTGTTGTTTGCCCCTCCCCCGTGCCTTCCTTGACCCTGGAAGGTGCCACTCCCACTGTCCTTTCCTAA
TAAAATGAGGAAATTGCATCGCATTGTCTGAGTAGGTGTCATTCTATTCTGGGGGGTGGGGTGGGGCAGG
ACAGCAAGGGGGAGGATTGGGAAGACAATAGCAGGCATGACTAGTCCACTCCCTCTCTGCGCGCTCGCTC
GCTCACTGAGGCCGGGCGACCAAAGGTCGCCCGACGCCCGGGCTTTGCCCGGGCGGCCTCAGTGAGCGAG
CGAGCGCGCAGAGAGGGACAGATCCGGGCCCGCATGCGTCGACAATTCACTGGCCGTCGTTTTACAACGT
CGTGACTGGGAAAACCCTGGCGTTACCCAACTTAATCGCCTTGCAGCACATCCCCCTTTCGCCAGCTGGC
GTAATAGCGAAGAGGCCCGCACCGATCGCCCTTCCCAACAGTTGCGCAGCCTGAATGGCGAATGGCGCCT
GATGCGGTATTTTCTCCTTACGCATCTGTGCGGTATTTCACACCGCATATGGTGCACTCTCAGTACAATC
TGCTCTGATGCCGCATAGTTAAGCCAGCCCCGACACCCGCCAACACCCGCTGACGCGCCCTGACGGGCTT
GTCTGCTCCCGGCATCCGCTTACAGACAAGCTGTGACCGTCTCCGGGAGCTGCATGTGTCAGAGGTTTTC
ACCGTCATCACCGAAACGCGCGAGACGAAAGGGCCTCGTGATACGCCTATTTTTATAGGTTAATGTCATG
ATAATAATGGTTTCTTAGACGTCAGGTGGCACTTTTCGGGGAAATGTGCGCGGAACCCCTATTTGTTTAT
TTTTCTAAATACATTCAAATATGTATCCGCTCATGAGACAATAACCCTGATAAATGCTTCAATAATATTG
AAAAAGGAAGAGTATGAGTATTCAACATTTCCGTGTCGCCCTTATTCCCTTTTTTGCGGCATTTTGCCTT
CCTGTTTTTGCTCACCCAGAAACGCTGGTGAAAGTAAAAGATGCTGAAGATCAGTTGGGTGCACGAGTGG
GTTACATCGAACTGGATCTCAACAGCGGTAAGATCCTTGAGAGTTTTCGCCCCGAAGAACGTTTTCCAAT
GATGAGCACTTTTAAAGTTCTGCTATGTGGCGCGGTATTATCCCGTATTGACGCCGGGCAAGAGCAACTC
GGTCGCCGCATACACTATTCTCAGAATGACTTGGTTGAGTACTCACCAGTCACAGAAAAGCATCTTACGG
ATGGCATGACAGTAAGAGAATTATGCAGTGCTGCCATAACCATGAGTGATAACACTGCGGCCAACTTACT
TCTGACAACGATCGGAGGACCGAAGGAGCTAACCGCTTTTTTGCACAACATGGGGGATCATGTAACTCGC
CTTGATCGTTGGGAACCGGAGCTGAATGAAGCCATACCAAACGACGAGCGTGACACCACGATGCCTGTAG
CAATGGCAACAACGTTGCGCAAACTATTAACTGGCGAACTACTTACTCTAGCTTCCCGGCAACAATTAAT
AGACTGGATGGAGGCGGATAAAGTTGCAGGACCACTTCTGCGCTCGGCCCTTCCGGCTGGCTGGTTTATT
GCTGATAAATCTGGAGCCGGTGAGCGTGGGTCTCGCGGTATCATTGCAGCACTGGGGCCAGATGGTAAGC
CCTCCCGTATCGTAGTTATCTACACGACGGGGAGTCAGGCAACTATGGATGAACGAAATAGACAGATCGC
TGAGATAGGTGCCTCACTGATTAAGCATTGGTAACTGTCAGACCAAGTTTACTCATATATACTTTAGATT
GATTTAAAACTTCATTTTTAATTTAAAAGGATCTAGGTGAAGATCCTTTTTGATAATCTCATGACCAAAA
TCCCTTAACGTGAGTTTTCGTTCCACTGAGCGTCAGACCCCGTAGAAAAGATCAAAGGATCTTCTTGAGA
TCCTTTTTTTCTGCGCGTAATCTGCTGCTTGCAAACAAAAAAACCACCGCTACCAGCGGTGGTTTGTTTG
CCGGATCAAGAGCTACCAACTCTTTTTCCGAAGGTAACTGGCTTCAGCAGAGCGCAGATACCAAATACTG
TTCTTCTAGTGTAGCCGTAGTTAGGCCACCACTTCAAGAACTCTGTAGCACCGCCTACATACCTCGCTCT
GCTAATCCTGTTACCAGTGGCTGCTGCCAGTGGCGATAAGTCGTGTCTTACCGGGTTGGACTCAAGACGA
TAGTTACCGGATAAGGCGCAGCGGTCGGGCTGAACGGGGGGTTCGTGCACACAGCCCAGCTTGGAGCGAA
CGACCTACACCGAACTGAGATACCTACAGCGTGAGCTATGAGAAAGCGCCACGCTTCCCGAAGGGAGAAA
GGCGGACAGGTATCCGGTAAGCGGCAGGGTCGGAACAGGAGAGCGCACGAGGGAGCTTCCAGGGGGAAAC
GCCTGGTATCTTTATAGTCCTGTCGGGTTTCGCCACCTCTGACTTGAGCGTCGATTTTTGTGATGCTCGT
CAGGGGGGCGGAGCCTATGGAAAAACGCCAGCAACGCGGCCTTTTTACGGTTCCTGGCCTTTTGCTGGCC
TTTTGCTCACATGTTCTTTCCTGCGTTATCCCCTGATTCTGTGGATAACCGTATTACCGCCTTTGAGTGA
GCTGATACCGCTCGCCGCAGCCGAACGACCGAGCGCAGCGAGTCAGTGAGCGAGGAAGCGGAAGAGCGCC
CAATACGCAAACCGCCTCTCCCCGCGCGTTGGCCGATTCATTAATGCAGCTGGCACGACAGGTTTCCCGA
CTGGAAAGCGGGCAGTGAGCGCAACGCAATTAATGTGAGTTAGCTCACTCATTAGGCACCCCAGGCTTTA
CACTTTATGCTTCCGGCTCGTATGTTGTGTGGAATTGTGAGCGGATAACAATTTCACACAGGAAACAGCT
ATGACCATGATTACGCCAAGCTCTCGAGATCTAG
Features (pLannotate 1.2.2; 17 found; start..end, strand, type, name):
     22..62      +  repeat_region  AAV2 ITR (fragment): inverted terminal repeat of adeno-associated virus serotype 2 inverted
     80..142     -  repeat_region  AAV2 ITR (fragment): inverted terminal repeat of adeno-associated virus serotype 2 inverted
    580..1296    +  CDS            SYFP2: SYFP2 is a basic (constitutively fluorescent) yellow fluorescent protein published in 2006, derived from Aequorea victoria. It is reported to be a very rapidly-maturing monomer with moderate acid sensitivity.
   1336..1493    +  misc_feature   WPRE (fragment): woodchuck hepatitis virus posttranscriptional regulatory element
   1499..1579    +  misc_feature   WPRE (fragment): woodchuck hepatitis virus posttranscriptional regulatory element
   1589..1700    +  polyA_signal   bGH poly(A) signal: bovine growth hormone polyadenylation signal
   1796..1901    +  repeat_region  AAV2 ITR (fragment): inverted terminal repeat of adeno-associated virus serotype 2 inverted
   1935..2092    +  CDS            lacZα (fragment): LacZα fragment of β-galactosidase; lacZ fragment
   2098..2197    -  misc_feature   bom (fragment): basis of mobility region from pBR322
   2299..2334    -  CDS            rop (fragment): Rop protein, which maintains plasmids at low copy number; rop
   2429..2533    +  promoter       AmpR promoter: bla
   2534..3394    +  CDS            AmpR: β-lactamase; bla; confers resistance to ampicillin, carbenicillin, and related antibiotics
   3565..4153    +  rep_origin     ori: high-copy-number ColE1/pMB1/pBR322/pUC origin of replication
   4336..4428    +  CDS            lacI (fragment): lac repressor; lacI; The lac repressor binds to the lac operator to inhibit transcription in E. coli. This inhibition can be relieved by adding lactose or isopropyl-β-D-thiogalactopyranoside (IPTG).
   4441..4462    +  protein_bind   CAP binding site: CAP binding activates transcription in the presence of cAMP. E. coli catabolite activator protein
   4477..4507    +  promoter       lac promoter: promoter for the E. coli lac operon
   4515..4531    +  protein_bind   lac operator: The lac repressor binds to the lac operator to inhibit transcription in E. coli. This inhibition can be relieved by adding lactose or isopropyl-β-D-thiogalactopyranoside (IPTG). lac repressor encoded by lacI
