[The description below was written by a language model from this plasmid's Addgene catalogue record and pLannotate feature annotations shown in this document.]
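Description:
AiP11274 - scAAV-AiE0017m-minBG-SYFP2-WPRE3-BGHpA (alias CN1274) is a 4,584 nt self-complementary AAV transfer plasmid built to test or exploit a candidate brain enhancer. It is maintained in E. coli as a high-copy plasmid through a ColE1/pUC-type origin and selected with ampicillin via the bla gene and its native promoter. The rest of the bacterial backbone contains only cloning-vector remnants (fragments of lacZα, lacI, bom and rop, plus the lac promoter, operator and CAP site) that have no role in the viral payload. It is grown in a recombination-deficient strain, which is common for plasmids with repeat-rich ITRs.

The payload lies between AAV2 inverted terminal repeat sequences, which the annotation detects only as fragments. That is consistent with a self-complementary design, where one ITR is typically altered so that the packaged genome folds into double-stranded DNA and expresses without second-strand synthesis. According to the name and catalogue fields, the enhancer AiE0017m sits upstream of a minimal beta-globin promoter (minBG). Neither element is annotated in the feature table, but the unannotated stretch between the left ITR and the reporter presumably holds them. A minimal promoter has little activity by itself, so expression depends on the enhancer, which is intended to restrict it to specific populations of brain cells; the record does not say which ones. The reporter is SYFP2, a rapidly maturing monomeric yellow fluorescent protein. It is followed by WPRE3, a shortened woodchuck posttranscriptional element (seen as two WPRE fragments) that boosts transcript expression while saving packaging space, and by the bovine growth hormone polyadenylation signal. The plasmid is used to produce recombinant AAV that fluorescently labels enhancer-defined cell types, as part of a wider toolkit for genetic access to cortical cell types.
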