Addgene plasmid #230173: AiP11274 - scAAV-AiE0017m-minBG-SYFP2-WPRE3-BGHpA (Alias: CN1274)
Purpose: AiE0017m is an enhancer sequence, designed to drive AAV-mediated transgene expression in specific populations of brain cells
Depositing lab: Allen Institute for Brain Science & Boaz Levi. Depositing organization: Allen Institute. Publication: A suite of enhancer AAVs and transgenic mouse lines for genetic access to cortical cell types. Ben-Simon Y, Hooper M, Narayan S, Daigle TL, Dwivedi D, Way SW, Oster A, Stafford DA, Mich JK, Taormina MJ, Martinez RA, Opitz-Araya X, Roth JR, Alexander JR, Allen S, Amster A, Arbuckle J, Ayala A, Baker PM, Bakken TE, Barcelli T, Barta S, Bendrick J, Bertagnolli D, Bielstein C, Bishwakarma P, Bowlus J, Boyer G, Brouner K, Casian B, Casper T, Chakka AB, Chakrabarty R, Chance RK, Chavan S, Clark M, Colbert K, Collman F, Daniel S, Departee M, DiValentin P, Donadio N, Dotson N, Egdorf T, Fliss T, Gabitto M, Garcia J, Gary A, Gasperini M, Gloe J, Goldy J, Gore BB, Graybuck L, Greisman N, Haeseleer F, Halterman C, Haradon Z, Hastings SD, Helback O, Ho W, Hockemeyer D, Huang C, Huff S, Hunker A, Johansen N, Jones D, Juneau Z, Kalmbach B, Kannan M, Khem S, Kussick E, Kutsal R, Larsen R, Lee C, Lee AY, Leibly M, Lenz GH, Li S, Liang E, Lusk N, Madigan Z, Malloy J, Malone J, McCue R, Melchor J, Mollenkopf T, Moosman S, Morin E, Newman D, Ng L, Ngo K, Omstead V, Otto S, Oyama A, Pena N, Pham T, Phillips E, Pom CA, Potekhina L, Ransford S, Ray PL, Rette D, Reynoldson C, Rimorin C, Rocha D, Ruiz A, Sanchez REA, Sawyer L, Sedeno-Cortes A, Sevigny JP, Shapovalova N, Shepard N, Shulga L, Sigler AR, Siverts L, Soliman S, Somasundaram S, Staats B, Stewart K, Szelenyi E, Tieu M, Trader C, Tran A, van Velthoven CTJ, Walker M, Wang Y, Weed N, Wirthlin M, Wood T, Wynalda B, Yao Z, Zhou T, Ariza J, Dee N, Reding M, Ronellenfitch K, Mufti S, Sunkin SM, Smith KA, Esposito L, Waters J, Thyagarajan B, Yao S, Lein ES, Zeng H, Levi BP, Ngai J, Ting JT, Tasic B. Cell. 2025 May 16:S0092-8674(25)00513-6. doi: 10.1016/j.cell.2025.05.002. PubMed 40403729.
Backbone
  Vector backbone: scAAV
  Vector type: AAV
Growth in bacteria
  Bacterial resistance: Ampicillin, 100 μg/mL
  Growth temperature: 37°C
  Growth strain: NEB Stable
  Copy number: High Copy
Gene/Insert
  Gene/Insert name: SYFP2
  Species: Synthetic
  Promoter: minBG
  Cloning method: Gibson Cloning
Terms and licenses: Academic/Nonprofit Terms; Industry Terms: Not Available to Industry
How to cite: AiP11274 - scAAV-AiE0017m-minBG-SYFP2-WPRE3-BGHpA (Alias: CN1274) was a gift from Allen Institute for Brain Science & Boaz Levi (Addgene plasmid # 230173 ; http://n2t.net/addgene:230173 ; RRID:Addgene_230173)
